Addgene plasmid #208841: pLenti_CMV:Flag-GeNL
Purpose: Expresses FLAG epitope-tagged GeNL "Green" BRET reporter in mammalian cells.
Depositing lab: Antonio Amelio. Depositing organization: H. Lee Moffitt Cancer Center and Research Institute. Publication: Optimized in vivo multispectral bioluminescent imaging of tumor biology using engineered BRET reporters. Labra B, Parag-Sharma K, Powers JJ, Srivastava S, Walker JR, Kirkland TA, Brennan CK, Prescher JA, Amelio AL. iScience. 2024 Aug 8;27(9):110655. doi: 10.1016/j.isci.2024.110655. eCollection 2024 Sep 20. PubMed 39252965.
Backbone
  Vector backbone: pLenti
  Vector type: Mammalian Expression, Lentiviral
  Selectable markers: Puromycin
Growth in bacteria
  Bacterial resistance: Ampicillin, 100 μg/mL
  Growth temperature: 37°C
  Growth strain: NEB Stable
  Copy number: High Copy
Gene/Insert
  Gene/Insert name: GeNL Nanolantern (alt name: mNeonGreen-NanoLuc BRET fusion)
  Species: Synthetic
  Insert size (bp): 1182
  Promoter: CMV
  Tag / fusion protein: 1xFLAG (N terminal on insert)
  Cloning method: Restriction Enzyme; 5′ cloning site XbaI (not destroyed); 3′ cloning site BamHI (not destroyed)
  Sequencing primers: 5′ CMV
Terms and licenses: Academic/Nonprofit Terms; Industry Terms: Not Available to Industry
How to cite: pLenti_CMV:Flag-GeNL was a gift from Antonio Amelio (Addgene plasmid # 208841 ; http://n2t.net/addgene:208841 ; RRID:Addgene_208841)
