[The description below was written by a language model from this plasmid's Addgene catalogue record and pLannotate feature annotations shown in this document.]
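Description:
pLenti_CMV:Flag-GeNL is a lentiviral transfer plasmid of about 8.9 kb, built on a pLenti backbone, for expressing a FLAG-tagged GeNL "green" BRET reporter in mammalian cells. In bacteria it is maintained through a high-copy ColE1/pUC-type origin and selected with ampicillin via the β-lactamase gene. The backbone also carries an f1 origin, remnants of a lac/lacZα cloning region, and T3 and T7 promoters. The viral portion has a third-generation-style layout. An RSV promoter replaces the U3 region of a truncated HIV-1 5' LTR to drive genomic RNA production in packaging cells. It is followed by the Ψ packaging signal with a partial gag sequence, the Rev response element for Rev-dependent nuclear export, and the cPPT/CTS. A WPRE precedes the self-inactivating ΔU3 3' LTR, which disables LTR promoter activity after integration. An SV40 polyadenylation signal and SV40 origin lie downstream of that LTR.

The payload sits between the cPPT and the WPRE. The CMV immediate-early enhancer and promoter drive an open reading frame consisting of an N-terminal single FLAG epitope, mNeonGreen, and human codon-optimised NanoLuc luciferase, cloned between XbaI and BamHI sites. In this Nano-lantern design, energy from the luciferase reaction is transferred by bioluminescence resonance energy transfer to the fused fluorescent protein, so that the emitted light is shifted to the green of mNeonGreen. The FLAG tag allows antibody-based detection of the fusion. A separate SV40 early promoter drives puromycin N-acetyltransferase, allowing selection of transduced or transfected cells. The associated publication concerns engineered BRET reporters for multispectral in vivo bioluminescent imaging of tumor biology, so the construct is suited to generating stably labelled cell lines for such imaging.
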