Features (pLannotate 1.2.2; 30 found; start..end, strand, type, name):
    510..578     +  CDS            nef (fragment): NEF_HV1Z2 - Experimental evidence at protein level: Swiss-Prot protein existence level 1. Extracellular Nef protein targets CD4(+) T-lymphocytes for apoptosis by interacting with CXCR4 surface receptors. From Human immunodeficiency virus type 1 group M subtype D (isolate Z2/CDC-Z34) (HIV-1).
    580..813     +  LTR            3' LTR (ΔU3): self-inactivating 3' long terminal repeat (LTR) from HIV-1
    885..1006    +  polyA_signal   SV40 poly(A) signal: SV40 polyadenylation signal
   1046..1181    +  rep_origin     SV40 ori: SV40 origin of replication
   1202..1220    -  promoter       T7 promoter: promoter for bacteriophage T7 RNA polymerase
   1228..1383    +  CDS            lacZα (fragment): LacZα fragment of β-galactosidase; lacZ fragment
   1388..1816    +  rep_origin     f1 ori (sequence partly withheld): f1 bacteriophage origin of replication; arrow indicates direction of (+) strand synthesis
   1869..1973    +  promoter       AmpR promoter: bla
   1974..2834    +  CDS            AmpR: β-lactamase; bla; confers resistance to ampicillin, carbenicillin, and related antibiotics
   3005..3593    +  rep_origin     ori: high-copy-number ColE1/pMB1/pBR322/pUC origin of replication
   3776..3868    +  CDS            lacI (fragment): lac repressor; lacI; The lac repressor binds to the lac operator to inhibit transcription in E. coli. This inhibition can be relieved by adding lactose or isopropyl-β-D-thiogalactopyranoside (IPTG).
   3881..3902    +  protein_bind   CAP binding site: CAP binding activates transcription in the presence of cAMP. E. coli catabolite activator protein
   3917..3947    +  promoter       lac promoter: promoter for the E. coli lac operon
   3955..3971    +  protein_bind   lac operator: The lac repressor binds to the lac operator to inhibit transcription in E. coli. This inhibition can be relieved by adding lactose or isopropyl-β-D-thiogalactopyranoside (IPTG). lac repressor encoded by lacI
   4016..4034    +  promoter       T3 promoter: promoter for bacteriophage T3 RNA polymerase
   4062..4288    +  promoter       RSV promoter: Rous sarcoma virus enhancer/promoter
   4289..4469    +  LTR            5' LTR (truncated): truncated 5' long terminal repeat (LTR) from HIV-1
   4516..4641    +  misc_feature   HIV-1 Ψ: packaging signal of human immunodeficiency virus type 1
   4625..4988    +  CDS            HIV-1 gag (fragment): gag protein from human immunodeficiency virus 1; gag
   5134..5367    +  misc_feature   RRE: The Rev response element (RRE) of HIV-1 allows for Rev-dependent mRNA export from the nucleus to the cytoplasm.
   5744..5844    +  CDS            Rev (fragment): human immunodeficiency virus 1 (HIV-1) Rev protein; rev; enhances nuclear export of unspliced and incompletely spliced viral mRNAs
   5863..5979    +  misc_feature   cPPT/CTS: central polypurine tract and central termination sequence of HIV-1
   6002..6305    +  enhancer       CMV enhancer: human cytomegalovirus immediate early enhancer
   6306..6509    +  promoter       CMV promoter: human cytomegalovirus (CMV) immediate early promoter
   6592..6612    +  CDS            FLAG (fragment): FLAG® epitope tag, followed by an enterokinase cleavage site
   6613..7287    +  CDS            mNeonGreen: mNeonGreen is a basic (constitutively fluorescent) green/yellow fluorescent protein published in 2013, derived from Branchiostoma lanceolatum. It is reported to be a very rapidly-maturing monomer with moderate acid sensitivity.
   7294..7794    +  CDS            Nluc: NanoLuc® luciferase human codon-optimized
   7842..8171    +  promoter       SV40 promoter: SV40 enhancer and early promoter
   8181..8780    +  CDS            PuroR: puromycin N-acetyltransferase; pac from Streptomyces alboniger; confers resistance to puromycin
   8847..493     +  misc_feature   WPRE (across the origin): woodchuck hepatitis virus posttranscriptional regulatory element
>Addgene plasmid #208841 | pLenti_CMV:Flag-GeNL | addgene full sequence | sequence record 424336 | Addgene NGS Result
TTGTATCATGCTATTGCTTCCCGTATGGCTTTCATTTTCTCCTCCTTGTATAAATCCTGGTTGCTGTCTC
TTTATGAGGAGTTGTGGCCCGTTGTCAGGCAACGTGGCGTGGTGTGCACTGTGTTTGCTGACGCAACCCC
CACTGGTTGGGGCATTGCCACCACCTGTCAGCTCCTTTCCGGGACTTTCGCTTTCCCCCTCCCTATTGCC
ACGGCGGAACTCATCGCCGCCTGCCTTGCCCGCTGCTGGACAGGGGCTCGGCTGTTGGGCACTGACAATT
CCGTGGTGTTGTCGGGGAAGCTGACGTCCTTTCCATGGCTGCTCGCCTGTGTTGCCACCTGGATTCTGCG
CGGGACGTCCTTCTGCTACGTCCCTTCGGCCCTCAATCCAGCGGACCTTCCTTCCCGCGGCCTGCTGCCG
GCTCTGCGGCCTCTTCCGCGTCTTCGCCTTCGCCCTCAGACGAGTCGGATCTCCCTTTGGGCCGCCTCCC
CGCCTGGAATTCGAGCTCGGTACCTTTAAGACCAATGACTTACAAGGCAGCTGTAGATCTTAGCCACTTT
TTAAAAGAAAAGGGGGGACTGGAAGGGCTAATTCACTCCCAACGAAGACAAGATCTGCTTTTTGCTTGTA
CTGGGTCTCTCTGGTTAGACCAGATCTGAGCCTGGGAGCTCTCTGGCTAACTAGGGAACCCACTGCTTAA
GCCTCAATAAAGCTTGCCTTGAGTGCTTCAAGTAGTGTGTGCCCGTCTGTTGTGTGACTCTGGTAACTAG
AGATCCCTCAGACCCTTTTAGTCAGTGTGGAAAATCTCTAGCAGTAGTAGTTCATGTCATCTTATTATTC
AGTATTTATAACTTGCAAAGAAATGAATATCAGAGAGTGAGAGGAACTTGTTTATTGCAGCTTATAATGG
TTACAAATAAAGCAATAGCATCACAAATTTCACAAATAAAGCATTTTTTTCACTGCATTCTAGTTGTGGT
TTGTCCAAACTCATCAATGTATCTTATCATGTCTGGCTCTAGCTATCCCGCCCCTAACTCCGCCCATCCC
GCCCCTAACTCCGCCCAGTTCCGCCCATTCTCCGCCCCATGGCTGACTAATTTTTTTTATTTATGCAGAG
GCCGAGGCCGCCTCGGCCTCTGAGCTATTCCAGAAGTAGTGAGGAGGCTTTTTTGGAGGCCTAGGGACGT
ACCCAATTCGCCCTATAGTGAGTCGTATTACGCGCGCTCACTGGCCGTCGTTTTACAACGTCGTGACTGG
GAAAACCCTGGCGTTACCCAACTTAATCGCCTTGCAGCACATCCCCCTTTCGCCAGCTGGCGTAATAGCG
AAGAGGCCCGCACCGATCGCCCTTCCCAACAGTTGCGCAGCCTGAATGGCGAATGGG
[124 nt withheld, positions 1388-1511]
C
[91 nt withheld, positions 1513-1603]
A
[49 nt withheld, positions 1605-1653]
CCTTTGACGTTGGAGTCCACGTTCTTT
[37 nt withheld, positions 1681-1717]
ACCCTATCTCGGTCTATTCTTTTGATTTATAAGGGATTTTGCCGATTTCGGCCTATTGGTTAAAAAATGA
GCTGATTTAACAAAAATTTAACGCGAATTTTAACAAAATATTAACGCTTACAATTTAGGTGGCACTTTTC
GGGGAAATGTGCGCGGAACCCCTATTTGTTTATTTTTCTAAATACATTCAAATATGTATCCGCTCATGAG
ACAATAACCCTGATAAATGCTTCAATAATATTGAAAAAGGAAGAGTATGAGTATTCAACATTTCCGTGTC
GCCCTTATTCCCTTTTTTGCGGCATTTTGCCTTCCTGTTTTTGCTCACCCAGAAACGCTGGTGAAAGTAA
AAGATGCTGAAGATCAGTTGGGTGCACGAGTGGGTTACATCGAACTGGATCTCAACAGCGGTAAGATCCT
TGAGAGTTTTCGCCCCGAAGAACGTTTTCCAATGATGAGCACTTTTAAAGTTCTGCTATGTGGCGCGGTA
TTATCCCGTATTGACGCCGGGCAAGAGCAACTCGGTCGCCGCATACACTATTCTCAGAATGACTTGGTTG
AGTACTCACCAGTCACAGAAAAGCATCTTACGGATGGCATGACAGTAAGAGAATTATGCAGTGCTGCCAT
AACCATGAGTGATAACACTGCGGCCAACTTACTTCTGACAACGATCGGAGGACCGAAGGAGCTAACCGCT
TTTTTGCACAACATGGGGGATCATGTAACTCGCCTTGATCGTTGGGAACCGGAGCTGAATGAAGCCATAC
CAAACGACGAGCGTGACACCACGATGCCTGTAGCAATGGCAACAACGTTGCGCAAACTATTAACTGGCGA
ACTACTTACTCTAGCTTCCCGGCAACAATTAATAGACTGGATGGAGGCGGATAAAGTTGCAGGACCACTT
CTGCGCTCGGCCCTTCCGGCTGGCTGGTTTATTGCTGATAAATCTGGAGCCGGTGAGCGTGGGTCTCGCG
GTATCATTGCAGCACTGGGGCCAGATGGTAAGCCCTCCCGTATCGTAGTTATCTACACGACGGGGAGTCA
GGCAACTATGGATGAACGAAATAGACAGATCGCTGAGATAGGTGCCTCACTGATTAAGCATTGGTAACTG
TCAGACCAAGTTTACTCATATATACTTTAGATTGATTTAAAACTTCATTTTTAATTTAAAAGGATCTAGG
TGAAGATCCTTTTTGATAATCTCATGACCAAAATCCCTTAACGTGAGTTTTCGTTCCACTGAGCGTCAGA
CCCCGTAGAAAAGATCAAAGGATCTTCTTGAGATCCTTTTTTTCTGCGCGTAATCTGCTGCTTGCAAACA
AAAAAACCACCGCTACCAGCGGTGGTTTGTTTGCCGGATCAAGAGCTACCAACTCTTTTTCCGAAGGTAA
CTGGCTTCAGCAGAGCGCAGATACCAAATACTGTTCTTCTAGTGTAGCCGTAGTTAGGCCACCACTTCAA
GAACTCTGTAGCACCGCCTACATACCTCGCTCTGCTAATCCTGTTACCAGTGGCTGCTGCCAGTGGCGAT
AAGTCGTGTCTTACCGGGTTGGACTCAAGACGATAGTTACCGGATAAGGCGCAGCGGTCGGGCTGAACGG
GGGGTTCGTGCACACAGCCCAGCTTGGAGCGAACGACCTACACCGAACTGAGATACCTACAGCGTGAGCT
ATGAGAAAGCGCCACGCTTCCCGAAGGGAGAAAGGCGGACAGGTATCCGGTAAGCGGCAGGGTCGGAACA
GGAGAGCGCACGAGGGAGCTTCCAGGGGGAAACGCCTGGTATCTTTATAGTCCTGTCGGGTTTCGCCACC
TCTGACTTGAGCGTCGATTTTTGTGATGCTCGTCAGGGGGGCGGAGCCTATGGAAAAACGCCAGCAACGC
GGCCTTTTTACGGTTCCTGGCCTTTTGCTGGCCTTTTGCTCACATGTTCTTTCCTGCGTTATCCCCTGAT
TCTGTGGATAACCGTATTACCGCCTTTGAGTGAGCTGATACCGCTCGCCGCAGCCGAACGACCGAGCGCA
GCGAGTCAGTGAGCGAGGAAGCGGAAGAGCGCCCAATACGCAAACCGCCTCTCCCCGCGCGTTGGCCGAT
TCATTAATGCAGCTGGCACGACAGGTTTCCCGACTGGAAAGCGGGCAGTGAGCGCAACGCAATTAATGTG
AGTTAGCTCACTCATTAGGCACCCCAGGCTTTACACTTTATGCTTCCGGCTCGTATGTTGTGTGGAATTG
TGAGCGGATAACAATTTCACACAGGAAACAGCTATGACCATGATTACGCCAAGCGCGCAATTAACCCTCA
CTAAAGGGAACAAAAGCTGGAGCTGCAAGCTTAATGTAGTCTTATGCAATACTCTTGTAGTCTTGCAACA
TGGTAACGATGAGTTAGCAACATGCCTTACAAGGAGAGAAAAAGCACCGTGCATGCCGATTGGTGGAAGT
AAGGTGGTACGATCGTGCCTTATTAGGAAGGCAACAGACGGGTCTGACATGGATTGGACGAACCACTGAA
TTGCCGCATTGCAGAGATATTGTATTTAAGTGCCTAGCTCGATACATAAACGGGTCTCTCTGGTTAGACC
AGATCTGAGCCTGGGAGCTCTCTGGCTAACTAGGGAACCCACTGCTTAAGCCTCAATAAAGCTTGCCTTG
AGTGCTTCAAGTAGTGTGTGCCCGTCTGTTGTGTGACTCTGGTAACTAGAGATCCCTCAGACCCTTTTAG
TCAGTGTGGAAAATCTCTAGCAGTGGCGCCCGAACAGGGACTTGAAAGCGAAAGGGAAACCAGAGGAGCT
CTCTCGACGCAGGACTCGGCTTGCTGAAGCGCGCACGGCAAGAGGCGAGGGGCGGCGACTGGTGAGTACG
CCAAAAATTTTGACTAGCGGAGGCTAGAAGGAGAGAGATGGGTGCGAGAGCGTCAGTATTAAGCGGGGGA
GAATTAGATCGCGATGGGAAAAAATTCGGTTAAGGCCAGGGGGAAAGAAAAAATATAAATTAAAACATAT
AGTATGGGCAAGCAGGGAGCTAGAACGATTCGCAGTTAATCCTGGCCTGTTAGAAACATCAGAAGGCTGT
AGACAAATACTGGGACAGCTACAACCATCCCTTCAGACAGGATCAGAAGAACTTAGATCATTATATAATA
CAGTAGCAACCCTCTATTGTGTGCATCAAAGGATAGAGATAAAAGACACCAAGGAAGCTTTAGACAAGAT
AGAGGAAGAGCAAAACAAAAGTAAGACCACCGCACAGCAAGCGGCCGCTGATCTTCAGACCTGGAGGAGG
AGATATGAGGGACAATTGGAGAAGTGAATTATATAAATATAAAGTAGTAAAAATTGAACCATTAGGAGTA
GCACCCACCAAGGCAAAGAGAAGAGTGGTGCAGAGAGAAAAAAGAGCAGTGGGAATAGGAGCTTTGTTCC
TTGGGTTCTTGGGAGCAGCAGGAAGCACTATGGGCGCAGCGTCAATGACGCTGACGGTACAGGCCAGACA
ATTATTGTCTGGTATAGTGCAGCAGCAGAACAATTTGCTGAGGGCTATTGAGGCGCAACAGCATCTGTTG
CAACTCACAGTCTGGGGCATCAAGCAGCTCCAGGCAAGAATCCTGGCTGTGGAAAGATACCTAAAGGATC
AACAGCTCCTGGGGATTTGGGGTTGCTCTGGAAAACTCATTTGCACCACTGCTGTGCCTTGGAATGCTAG
TTGGAGTAATAAATCTCTGGAACAGATTTGGAATCACACGACCTGGATGGAGTGGGACAGAGAAATTAAC
AATTACACAAGCTTAATACACTCCTTAATTGAAGAATCGCAAAACCAGCAAGAAAAGAATGAACAAGAAT
TATTGGAATTAGATAAATGGGCAAGTTTGTGGAATTGGTTTAACATAACAAATTGGCTGTGGTATATAAA
ATTATTCATAATGATAGTAGGAGGCTTGGTAGGTTTAAGAATAGTTTTTGCTGTACTTTCTATAGTGAAT
AGAGTTAGGCAGGGATATTCACCATTATCGTTTCAGACCCACCTCCCAACCCCGAGGGGACCCGACAGGC
CCGAAGGAATAGAAGAAGAAGGTGGAGAGAGAGACAGAGACAGATCCATTCGATTAGTGAACGGATCTCG
ACGGTATCGGTTAACTTTTAAAAGAAAAGGGGGGATTGGGGGGTACAGTGCAGGGGAAAGAATAGTAGAC
ATAATAGCAACAGACATACAAACTAAAGAATTACAAAAACAAATTACAAAATTCAAAATTTTATCGATAA
GCTTGGGAGTTCCGCGTTACATAACTTACGGTAAATGGCCCGCCTGGCTGACCGCCCAACGACCCCCGCC
CATTGACGTCAATAATGACGTATGTTCCCATAGTAACGCCAATAGGGACTTTCCATTGACGTCAATGGGT
GGAGTATTTACGGTAAACTGCCCACTTGGCAGTACATCAAGTGTATCATATGCCAAGTACGCCCCCTATT
GACGTCAATGACGGTAAATGGCCCGCCTGGCATTATGCCCAGTACATGACCTTATGGGACTTTCCTACTT
GGCAGTACATCTACGTATTAGTCATCGCTATTACCATGGTGATGCGGTTTTGGCAGTACATCAATGGGCG
TGGATAGCGGTTTGACTCACGGGGATTTCCAAGTCTCCACCCCATTGACGTCAATGGGAGTTTGTTTTGG
CACCAAAATCAACGGGACTTTCCAAAATGTCGTAACAACTCCGCCCCATTGACGCAAATGGGCGGTAGGC
GTGTACGGTGGGAGGTCTATATAAGCAGAGCTCGTTTAGTGAACCGTCAGATCGCCTGGAGACGCCATCC
ACGCTGTTTTGACCTCCATAGAAGACACCGACTCTAGAATGGACTACAAGGACGACGATGACAAGGTGTC
CAAGGGCGAAGAGGACAACATGGCCAGCCTGCCTGCCACCCACGAGCTGCACATCTTCGGCAGCATCAAC
GGCGTGGACTTCGACATGGTGGGACAGGGCACCGGCAACCCCAACGACGGCTACGAGGAACTGAACCTGA
AGTCCACAAAGGGCGACCTGCAGTTCAGCCCCTGGATTCTGGTGCCCCACATCGGCTACGGCTTCCACCA
GTACCTGCCCTACCCCGACGGCATGAGCCCTTTCCAGGCCGCTATGGTGGATGGCAGCGGCTACCAGGTG
CACCGGACCATGCAGTTTGAGGACGGCGCCAGCCTGACCGTGAACTACCGGTACACATACGAGGGCAGCC
ACATCAAGGGCGAGGCCCAAGTGAAGGGCACAGGCTTTCCAGCCGACGGCCCCGTGATGACCAATAGCCT
GACAGCCGCCGACTGGTGCAGAAGCAAGAAAACCTACCCCAATGACAAGACCATCATCAGCACCTTCAAG
TGGTCCTACACCACCGGCAATGGCAAGCGGTACAGAAGCACCGCCCGGACCACCTACACCTTCGCCAAAC
CTATGGCCGCCAACTACCTGAAGAACCAGCCTATGTACGTGTTCCGCAAGACCGAGCTGAAGCACTCCAA
GACAGAACTGAACTTCAAAGAGTGGCAGAAAGCCTTCACCGGGTTTGAAGATTTCGTTGGGGACTGGCGA
CAGACAGCCGGCTACAACCTGGACCAAGTCCTTGAACAGGGAGGTGTGTCCAGTTTGTTTCAGAATCTCG
GGGTGTCCGTAACTCCGATCCAAAGGATTGTCCTGAGCGGTGAAAATGGGCTGAAGATCGACATCCATGT
CATCATCCCGTATGAAGGTCTGAGCGGCGACCAAATGGGCCAGATCGAAAAAATTTTTAAGGTGGTGTAC
CCTGTGGATGATCATCACTTTAAGGTGATCCTGCACTATGGCACACTGGTAATCGACGGGGTTACGCCGA
ACATGATCGACTATTTCGGACGGCCGTATGAAGGCATCGCCGTGTTCGACGGCAAAAAGATCACTGTAAC
AGGGACCCTGTGGAACGGCAACAAAATTATCGACGAGCGCCTGATCAACCCCGACGGCTCCCTGCTGTTC
CGAGTAACCATCAACGGAGTGACCGGCTGGCGGCTGTGCGAACGCATTCTGGCGTAAGGATCCGGACTAG
TTAACGCGTCGACCAGTGGTCGACCCTGTGGAATGTGTGTCAGTTAGGGTGTGGAAAGTCCCCAGGCTCC
CCAGCAGGCAGAAGTATGCAAAGCATGCATCTCAATTAGTCAGCAACCAGGTGTGGAAAGTCCCCAGGCT
CCCCAGCAGGCAGAAGTATGCAAAGCATGCATCTCAATTAGTCAGCAACCATAGTCCCGCCCCTAACTCC
GCCCATCCCGCCCCTAACTCCGCCCAGTTCCGCCCATTCTCCGCCCCATGGCTGACTAATTTTTTTTATT
TATGCAGAGGCCGAGGCCGCCTCGGCCTCTGAGCTATTCCAGAAGTAGTGAGGAGGCTTTTTTGGAGGCC
TAGGCTTTTGCAAAAAGCTTACCATGACCGAGTACAAGCCCACGGTGCGCCTCGCCACCCGCGACGACGT
CCCCAGGGCCGTACGCACCCTCGCCGCCGCGTTCGCCGACTACCCCGCCACGCGCCACACCGTCGATCCG
GACCGCCACATCGAGCGGGTCACCGAGCTGCAAGAACTCTTCCTCACGCGCGTCGGGCTCGACATCGGCA
AGGTGTGGGTCGCGGACGACGGCGCCGCGGTGGCGGTCTGGACCACGCCGGAGAGCGTCGAAGCGGGGGC
GGTGTTCGCCGAGATCGGCCCGCGCATGGCCGAGTTGAGCGGTTCCCGGCTGGCCGCGCAGCAACAGATG
GAAGGCCTCCTGGCGCCGCACCGGCCCAAGGAGCCCGCGTGGTTCCTGGCCACCGTCGGCGTCTCGCCCG
ACCACCAGGGCAAGGGTCTGGGCAGCGCCGTCGTGCTCCCCGGAGTGGAGGCGGCCGAGCGCGCCGGGGT
GCCCGCCTTCCTGGAGACCTCCGCGCCCCGCAACCTCCCCTTCTACGAGCGGCTCGGCTTCACCGTCACC
GCCGACGTCGAGGTGCCCGAAGGACCGCGCACCTGGTGCATGACCCGCAAGCCCGGTGCCTGACGCCCGC
CCCACGACCCGCAGCGCCCGACCGAAAGGAGCGCACGACCCCATGCATCGCCAGTCGACAATCAACCTCT
GGATTACAAAATTTGTGAAAGATTGACTGGTATTCTTAACTATGTTGCTCCTTTTACGCTATGTGGATAC
GCTGCTTTAATGCCT
